>Addgene plasmid #8439 | pAd-Track Flag-SIRT1 H355A | addgene full sequence | sequence record 142353 | Addgene NGS results
AGCGCCTGATGCGGTATTTTCTCCTTACGCATCTGTGCGGTATTTCACACCGCATATGGATCCATGCATG
TTAATTAACATCATCAATAATATACCTTATTTTGGATTGAAGCCAATATGATAATGAGGGGGTGGAGTTT
GTGACGTGGCGCGGGGCGTGGGAACGGGGCGGGTGACGTAGGTTTTAGGGCGGAGTAACTTGTATGTGTT
GGGAATTGTAGTTTTCTTAAAATGGGAAGTGACGTAACGTGGGAAAACGGAAGTGACGATTTGAGGAAGT
TGTGGGTTTTTTGGCTTTCGTTTCTGGGCGTAGGTTCGCGTGCGGTTTTCTGGGTGTTTTTTGTGGACTT
TAACCGTTACGTCATTTTTTAGTCCTATATATACTCGCTCTGCACTTGGCCCTTTTTTACACTGTGACTG
ATTGAGCTGGTGCCGTGTCGAGTGGTGTTTTTTTAATAGGTTTTCTTTTTTACTGGTAAGGCTGACTGTT
ATGGCTGCCGCTGTGGAAGCGCTGTATGTTGTTCTGGAGCGGGAGGGTGCTATTTTGCCTAGGCAGGAGG
GTTTTTCAGGTGTTTATGTGTTTTTCTCTCCTATTAATTTTGTTATACCTCCTATGGGGGCTGTAATGTT
GTCTCTACGCCTGCGGGTATGTATTCCCCCGGGCTATTTCGGTCGCTTTTTAGCACTGACCGATGTGAAT
CAACCTGATGTGTTTACCGAGTCTTACATTATGACTCCGGACATGACCGAGGAGCTGTCGGTGGTGCTTT
TTAATCACGGTGACCAGTTTTTTTACGGTCACGCCGGCATGGCCGTAGTCCGTCTTATGCTTATAAGGGT
TGTTTTTCCTGTTGTAAGACAGGCTTCTAATGTTTAAATGTTTTTTTGTTATTTTATTTTGTGTTTATGC
AGAAACCCGCAGACATGTTTGAGAGAAAAATGGTGTCTTTTTCTGTGGTGGTTCCGGAGCTTACCTGCCT
TTATCTGCATGAGCATGACTACGATGTGCTTTCTTTTTTGCGCGAGGCTTTGCCTGATTTTTTGAGCAGC
ACCTTGCATTTTATATCGCCGCCCATGCAACAAGCTATTGAATTCGTTTAAACTCCCTCTCAAGTCTGTA
TACGGGGACACGGACAGCCTTTTCGTCACCGAGCGTGGACACCGGCTCATGGAAACCAGAGGTAAGAAAC
GCATCAAAAAGCATGGGGGAAACCTGGTTTTTGACCCCGAACGGCCAGAGCTCACCTGGCTCGTGGAATG
CGAGACCGTCTGCGGGGCCTGCGGCGCGGATGCCTACTCCCCGGAATCGGTATTTCTCGCGCCCAAGCTC
TACGCCCTCAAAAGTCTGCACTGCCCCTCGTGCGGCGCCTCCTCCAAGGGCAAGCTGCGCGCCAAGGGCC
ACGCCGCGGAGGGGCTGGACTATGACACCATGGTCAAATGCTACCTGGCCGACGCGCAGGGCGAAGACCG
GCAGCGCTTCAGCACCAGCAGGACCAGCCTCAAGCGCACCCTGGCCAGCGCGCAGCCCGGAGCGCACCCC
TTCACCGTGACCCAGACTACGCTGACGAGGACCCTGCGCCCGTGGAAAGACATGACCCTGGCCCGTCTGG
ACGAGCACCGACTACTGCCGTACAGCGAAAGCCGCCCCAACCCGCGAAACGAGGAGATATGCTGGATCGA
GATGCCGTAGAGCAGGTGACCGAGCTGTGGGACCGCCTGGAACTGCTTGGTCAAACGCTCAAAAGCATGC
CTACGGCGGACGGTCTCAAACCGTTGAAAAACTTTGCTTCCTTGCAAGAACTGCTATCGCTGGGCGGCGA
GCGCCTTCTGGCGGATTTGGTCAGGGAAAACATGCGAGTCAGGGACATGCTTAACGAAGTGGCCCCCCTG
CTCAGGGATGACGGCAGCTGCAGCTCTCTTAACTACCAGTTGCAGCCGGTAATAGGTGTGATTTACGGGC
CCACCGGCTGCGGTAAGTCGCAGCTGCTCAGGAACCTGCTTTCTTCCCAGCTGATCTCCCCTACCCCGGA
AACCGTTTTCTTCATCGCCCCGCAGGTAGACATGATCCCCCCATCTGAACTCAAAGCGTGGGAAATGCAA
ATCTGTGAGGGTAACTACGCCCCTGGGCCGGATGGAACCATTATACCGCAGTCTGGCACCCTCCGCCCGC
GCTTTGTAAAAATGGCCTATGACGATCTCATCCTGGAACACAACTATGACGTTAGTGATCCCAGAAATAT
CTTCGCCCAGGCCGCCGCCCGTGGGCCCATTGCCATCATTATGGACGAATGCATGGAAAATCTTGGAGGT
CACAAGGGCGTCTCCAAGTTCTTCCACGCATTTCCTTCTAAGCTACATGACAAATTTCCCAAGTGCACCG
GATACACTGTGCTGGTGGTTCTGCACAACATGAATCCCCGGAGGGATATGGCTGGGAACATAGCCAACCT
AAAAATACAGTCCAAGATGCATCTCATATCCCCACGTATGCACCCATCCCAGCTTAACCGCTTTGTAAAC
ACTTACACCAAGGGCCTGCCCCTGGCAATCAGCTTGCTACTGAAAGACATTTTTAGGCACCACGCCCAGC
GCTCCTGCTACGACTGGATCATCTACAACACCACCCCGCAGCATGAAGCTCTGCAGTGGTGCTACCTCCA
CCCCAGAGACGGGCTTATGCCCATGTATCTGAACATCCAGAGTCACCTTTACCACGTCCTGGAAAAAATA
CACAGGACCCTCAACGACCGAGACCGCTGGTCCCGGGCCTACCGCGCGCGCAAAACCCCTAAATAAAGAC
AGCAAGACACTTGCTTGATCCAAATCCAAACAGAGTCTGGTTTTTTATTTATGTTTTAAACCGCATTGGG
AGGGGAGGAAGCCTTCAGGGCAGAAACCTGCTGGCGCAGATCCAACAGCTGCTGAGAAACGACATTAAGT
TCCCGGGTCAAAGAATCCAATTGTGCCAAAAGAGCCGTCAACTTGTCATCGCGGGCGGATGAACGGGAAG
CTGCACTGCTTGCAAGCGGGCTCAGGAAAGCAAAGTCAGTCACAATCCCGCGGGCGGTGGCTGCAGCGGC
TGAAGCGGCGGCGGAGGCTGCAGTCTCCAACGGCGTTCCAGACACGGTCTCGTAGGTCAAGGTAGTAGAG
TTTGCGGGCAGGACGGGGCGACCATCAATGCTGGAGCCCATCACATTCTGACGCACCCCGGCCCATGGGG
GCATGCGCGTTGTCAAATATGAGCTCACAATGCTTCCATCAAACGAGTTGGTGCTCATGGCGGCGGCGGC
TGCTGCAAAACAGATACAAAACTACATAAGACCCCCACCTTATATATTCTTTCCCACCCTTAACCACGCC
CAGATCCTCTAGCAGTGATAAACGTCTAATAGTAATCAATTACGGGGTCATTAGTTCATAGCCCATATAT
GGAGTTCCGCGTTACATAACTTACGGTAAATGGCCCGCCTGGCTGACCGCCCAACGACCCCCGCCCATTG
ACGTCAATAATGACGTATGTTCCCATAGTAACGCCAATAGGGACTTTCCATTGACGTCAATGGGTGGAGT
ATTTACGGTAAACTGCCCACTTGGCAGTACATCAAGTGTATCATATGCCAAGTACGCCCCCTATTGACGT
CAATGACGGTAAATGGCCCGCCTGGCATTATGCCCAGTACATGACCTTATGGGACTTTCCTACTTGGCAG
TACATCTACGTATTAGTCATCGCTATTACCATGGTGATGCGGTTTTGGCAGTACATCAATGGGCGTGGAT
AGCGGTTTGACTCACGGGGATTTCCAAGTCTCCACCCCATTGACGTCAATGGGAGTTTGTTTTGGCACCA
AAATCAACGGGACTTTCCAAAATGTCGTAACAACTCCGCCCCATTGACGCAAATGGGCGGTAGGCGTGTA
CGGTGGGAGGTCTATATAAGCAGAGCTGGTTTAGTGAACCGTCAGATCCGCTAGAGATCTGGTACCGAGC
TCGGATCTCGATCCCGCGAAATTAATACGACTCACTATAGGGGAATTGTGAGCGGATAACAATTCCCCTC
TAGAAATAATTTTGTTTAACTTTAAGAAGGAGATATACCATGGACTACAAAGACGATGACGATAAAGCAA
GAAGAGCATCTGTGCATATGGCTAGCATGACTGGTGGACAGCAAATGGGTCGCGGATCCGAATTCGAGCT
CCGTCGACAGAGAGGCAGTTGGAAGATGGCGGACGAGGTGGCGCTCGCCCTTCAGGCCGCCGGCTCCCCT
TCCGCGGCGGCCGCCATGGAGGCCGCGTCGCAGCCGGCGGACGAGCCGCTCCGCAAGAGGCCCCGCCGAG
ACGGGCCTGGCCTCGGGCGCAGCCCGGGCGAGCCGAGCGCAGCAGTGGCGCCGGCGGCCGCGGGGTGTGA
GGCGGCGAGCGCCGCGGCCCCGGCGGCGCTGTGGCGGGAGGCGGCAGGGGCGGCGGCGAGCGCGGAGCGG
GAGGCCCCGGCGACGGCCGTGGCCGGGGACGGAGACAATGGGTCCGGCCTGCGGCGGGAGCCGAGGGCGG
CCGACGACTTCGACGACGACGAGGGCGAGGAGGAGGACGAGGCGGCGGCGGCAGCGGCGGCGGCAGCGAT
CGGCTACCGAGACAACCTCCTGTTGACCGATGGACTCCTCACTAATGGCTTTCATTCCTGTGAAAGTGAT
GACGATGACAGAACGTCACACGCCAGCTCTAGTGACTGGACTCCGCGGCCGCGGATAGGTCCATATACTT
TTGTTCAGCAACATCTCATGATTGGCACCGATCCTCGAACAATTCTTAAAGATTTATTACCAGAAACAAT
TCCTCCACCTGAGCTGGATGATATGACGCTGTGGCAGATTGTTATTAATATCCTTTCAGAACCACCAAAG
CGGAAAAAAAGAAAAGATATCAATACAATTGAAGATGCTGTGAAGTTACTGCAGGAGTGTAAAAAGATAA
TAGTTCTGACTGGAGCTGGGGTTTCTGTCTCCTGTGGGATTCCTGACTTCAGATCAAGAGACGGTATCTA
TGCTCGCCTTGCGGTGGACTTCCCAGACCTCCCAGACCCTCAAGCCATGTTTGATATTGAGTATTTTAGA
AAAGACCCAAGACCATTCTTCAAGTTTGCAAAGGAAATATATCCCGGACAGTTCCAGCCGTCTCTGTGTC
ACAAATTCATAGCTTTGTCAGATAAGGAAGGAAAACTACTTCGAAATTATACTCAAAATATAGATACCTT
GGAGCAGGTTGCAGGAATCCAAAGGATCCTTCAGTGTGCTGGTTCCTTTGCAACAGCATCTTGCCTGATT
TGTAAGTACAAAGTTGATTGTGAAGCTGTTCGTGGAGACATTTTTAATCAGGTAGTTCCTCGGTGCCCTA
GGTGCCCAGCTGATGAGCCACTTGCCATCATGAAGCCAGAGATTGTCTTCTTTGGTGAAAACTTACCAGA
ACAGTTTCATAGAGCCATGAAGTATGACAAAGATGAAGTTGACCTCCTCATTGTTATTGGATCTTCTCTG
AAAGTGAGACCAGTAGCACTAATTCCAAGTTCTATACCCCATGAAGTGCCTCAAATATTAATAAATAGGG
AACCTTTGCCTCATCTACATTTTGATGTAGAGCTCCTTGGAGACTGCGATGTTATAATTAATGAGTTGTG
TCATAGGCTAGGTGGTGAATATGCCAAACTTTGTTGTAACCCTGTAAAGCTTTCAGAAATTACTGAAAAA
CCTCCACGCCCACAAAAGGAATTGGTTCATTTATCAGAGTTGCCACCAACACCTCTTCATATTTCGGAAG
ACTCAAGTTCACCTGAAAGAACTGTACCACAAGACTCTTCTGTGATTGCTACACTTGTAGACCAAGCAAC
AAACAACAATGTTAATGATTTAGAAGTATCTGAATCAAGTTGTGTGGAAGAAAAACCACAAGAAGTACAG
ACTAGTAGGAATGTTGAGAACATTAATGTGGAAAATCCAGATTTTAAGGCTGTTGGTTCCAGTACTGCAG
ACAAAAATGAAAGAACTTCAGTTGCAGAAACAGTGAGAAAATGCTGGCCTAATAGACTTGCAAAGGAGCA
GATTAGTAAGCGGCTTGAGGGTAATCAATACCTGTTTGTACCACCAAATCGTTACATATTCCACGGTGCT
GAGGTATACTCAGACTCTGAAGATGACGTCTTGTCCTCTAGTTCCTGTGGCAGTAACAGTGACAGTGGCA
CATGCCAGAGTCCAAGTTTAGAAGAACCCTTGGAAGATGAAAGTGAAATTGAAGAATTCTACAATGGCTT
GGAAGATGATACGGAGAGGCCCGAATGTGCTGGAGGATCTGGATTTGGAGCTGATGGAGGGGATCAAGAG
GTTGTTAATGAAGCTATAGCTACAAGACAGGAATTGACAGATGTAAACTATCCATCAGACAAATCATAAC
ACTATTGAAGCTGTCCGGATTCAGGAATTGGTCGACAAGCTTGCGGCCGCACTCGAGCCTAAGCTTCTAG
ATAAGATATCCGATCCACCGGATCTAGATAACTGATCATAATCAGCCATACCACATTTGTAGAGGTTTTA
CTTGCTTTAAAAAACCTCCCACACCTCCCCCTGAACCTGAAACATAAAATGAATGCAATTGTTGTTGTTA
ACTTGTTTATTGCAGCTTATAATGGTTACAAATAAAGCAATAGCATCACAAATTTCACAAATAAAGCATT
TTTTTCACTGCATTCTAGTTGTGGTTTGTCCAAACTCATCAATGTATCTTAACGCGGAGGTTTATCGACG
ATCTGCTAGTGATTAATAGTAATCAATTACGGGGTCATTAGTTCATAGCCCATATATGGAGTTCCGCGTT
ACATAACTTACGGTAAATGGCCCGCCTGGCTGACCGCCCAACGACCCCCGCCCATTGACGTCAATAATGA
CGTATGTTCCCATAGTAACGCCAATAGGGACTTTCCATTGACGTCAATGGGTGGAGTATTTACGGTAAAC
TGCCCACTTGGCAGTACATCAAGTGTATCATATGCCAAGTACGCCCCCTATTGACGTCAATGACGGTAAA
TGGCCCGCCTGGCATTATGCCCAGTACATGACCTTATGGGACTTTCCTACTTGGCAGTACATCTACGTAT
TAGTCATCGCTATTACCATGGTGATGCGGTTTTGGCAGTACATCAATGGGCGTGGATAGCGGTTTGACTC
ACGGGGATTTCCAAGTCTCCACCCCATTGACGTCAATGGGAGTTTGTTTTGGCACCAAAATCAACGGGAC
TTTCCAAAATGTCGTAACAACTCCGCCCCATTGACGCAAATGGGCGGTAGGCGTGTACGGTGGGAGGTCT
ATATAAGCAGAGCTGGTTTAGTGAACCGTCAGATCCGCTAGCGCTACCGGTCGCCACCATGGTGAGCAAG
GGCGAGGAGCTGTTCACCGGGGTGGTGCCCATCCTGGTCGAGCTGGACGGCGACGTAAACGGCCACAAGT
TCAGCGTGTCCGGCGAGGGCGAGGGCGATGCCACCTACGGCAAGCTGACCCTGAAGTTCATCTGCACCAC
CGGCAAGCTGCCCGTGCCCTGGCCCACCCTCGTGACCACCCTGACCTACGGCGTGCAGTGCTTCAGCCGC
TACCCCGACCACATGAAGCAGCACGACTTCTTCAAGTCCGCCATGCCCGAAGGCTACGTCCAGGAGCGCA
CCATCTTCTTCAAGGACGACGGCAACTACAAGACCCGCGCCGAGGTGAAGTTCGAGGGCGACACCCTGGT
GAACCGCATCGAGCTGAAGGGCATCGACTTCAAGGAGGACGGCAACATCCTGGGGCACAAGCTGGAGTAC
AACTACAACAGCCACAACGTCTATATCATGGCCGACAAGCAGAAGAACGGCATCAAGGTGAACTTCAAGA
TCCGCCACAACATCGAGGACGGCAGCGTGCAGCTCGCCGACCACTACCAGCAGAACACCCCCATCGGCGA
CGGCCCCGTGCTGCTGCCCGACAACCACTACCTGAGCACCCAGTCCGCCCTGAGCAAAGACCCCAACGAG
AAGCGCGATCACATGGTCCTGCTGGAGTTCGTGACCGCCGCCGGGATCACTCTCGGCATGGACGAGCTGT
ACAAGTCCGGACTCAGATCCACCGGATCTAGATAACTGATCATAATCAGCCATACCACATTTGTAGAGGT
TTTACTTGCTTTAAAAAACCTCCCACACCTCCCCCTGAACCTGAAACATAAAATGAATGCAATTGTTGTT
GTTAACTTGTTTATTGCAGCTTATAATGGTTACAAATAAAGCAATAGCATCACAAATTTCACAAATAAAG
CATTTTTTTCACTGCATTCTAGTTGTGGTTTGTCCAAACTCATCAATGTATCTTAACGCGATCAAGCTAG
CTTGCTAGACTCGACTGACTATAATAATAAAACGCCAACTTTGACCCGGAACGCGGAAAACACCTGAGAA
AAACACCTGGGCGAGTCTCCACGTAAACGGTCAAAGTCCCCGCGGCCCTAGACAAATATTACGCGCTATG
AGTAACACAAAATTATTCAGATTTCACTTCCTCTTATTCAGTTTTCCCGCGAAAATGGCCAAATCTTACT
CGGTTACGCCCAAATTTACTACAACATCCGCCTAAAACCGCGCGAAAATTGTCACTTCCTGTGTACACCG
GCGCACACCAAAAACGTCACTTTTGCCACATCCGTCGCTTACATGTGTTCCGCCACACTTGCAACATCAC
ACTTCCGCCACACTACTACGTCACCCGCCCCGTTCCCACGCCCCGCGCCACGTCACAAACTCCACCCCCT
CATTATCATATTGGCTTCAATCCAAAATAAGGTATATTATTGATGATGTTAATTAAGAATTAATTCGATC
CTGAATGGCGAATGG
[124 nt withheld, positions 8906-9029]
C
[91 nt withheld, positions 9031-9121]
A
[49 nt withheld, positions 9123-9171]
CCTTTGACGTTGGAGTCCACGTTCTTT
[37 nt withheld, positions 9199-9235]
ACCCTATCTCGGTCTATTCTTTTGATTTATAAGGGATTTTGCCGATTTCGGCCTATTGGTTAAAAAATGA
GCTGATTTAACAAAAATTTTAACAAAATTCAGAAGAACTCGTCAAGAAGGCGATAGAAGGCGATGCGCTG
CGAATCGGGAGCGGCGATACCGTAAAGCACGAGGAAGCGGTCAGCCCATTCGCCGCCAAGCTCTTCAGCA
ATATCACGGGTAGCCAACGCTATGTCCTGATAGCGGTCCGCCACACCCAGCCGGCCACAGTCGATGAATC
CAGAAAAGCGGCCATTTTCCACCATGATATTCGGCAAGCAGGCATCGCCATGGGTCACGACGAGATCCTC
GCCGTCGGGCATGCTCGCCTTGAGCCTGGCGAACAGTTCGGCTGGCGCGAGCCCCTGATGCTCTTCGTCC
AGATCATCCTGATCGACAAGACCGGCTTCCATCCGAGTACGTGCTCGCTCGATGCGATGTTTCGCTTGGT
GGTCGAATGGGCAGGTAGCCGGATCAAGCGTATGCAGCCGCCGCATTGCATCAGCCATGATGGATACTTT
CTCGGCAGGAGCAAGGTGAGATGACAGGAGATCCTGCCCCGGCACTTCGCCCAATAGCAGCCAGTCCCTT
CCCGCTTCAGTGACAACGTCGAGCACAGCTGCGCAAGGAACGCCCGTCGTGGCCAGCCACGATAGCCGCG
CTGCCTCGTCTTGCAGTTCATTCAGGGCACCGGACAGGTCGGTCTTGACAAAAAGAACCGGGCGCCCCTG
CGCTGACAGCCGGAACACGGCGGCATCAGAGCAGCCGATTGTCTGTTGTGCCCAGTCATAGCCGAATAGC
CTCTCCACCCAAGCGGCCGGAGAACCTGCGTGCAATCCATCTTGTTCAATCATGCGAAACGATCCTCATC
CTGTCTCTTGATCAGAGCTTGATCCCCTGCGCCATCAGATCCTTGGCGGCAAGAAAGCCATCCAGTTTAC
TTTGCAGGGCTTCCCAACCTTACCAGAGGGCGCCCCAGCTGGCAATTCCGGTTCGCTTGCTGTCCATAAA
ACCGCCCAGTCTAGCTATCGCCATGTAAGCCCACTGCAAGCTACCTGCTTTCTCTTTGCGCTTGCGTTTT
CCCTTGTCCAGATAGCCCAGTAGCTGACATTCATCCGGGGTCAGCACCGTTTCTGCGGACTGGCTTTCTA
CGTGAAAAGGATCTAGGTGAAGATCCTTTTTGATAATCTCATGGCTGCAGCAATGGCAACAACGTTGCGC
AAACTATTAACTGGCGAACTACTTACTCTAGCTTCCCGGCAACAATTAATAGACTGGATGGAGGCGGATA
AAGTTGCAGGACCACTTCTGCGCTCGGCCCTTCCGGCTGGCTGGTTTATTGCTGATAAATCTGGAGCCGG
TGAGCGTGGGTCTCGCGGTATCATTGCAGCACTGGGGCCAGATGGTAAGCCCTCCCGTATCGTAGTTATC
TACACGACGGGGAGTCAGGCAACTATGGATGAACGAAATAGACAGATCGCTGAGATAGGTGCCTCACTGA
TTAAGCATTGGTAACTGTCAGACCAAGTTTACTCATATATACTTTAGATTGATTTAAAACTTCATTTTTA
ATTTAAAAGGATCTAGGTGAAGATCCTTTTTGATAATCTCATGACCAAAATCCCTTAACGTGAGTTTTCG
TTCCACTGAGCGTCAGACCCCGTAGAAAAGATCAAAGGATCTTCTTGAGATCCTTTTTTTCTGCGCGTAA
TCTGCTGCTTGCAAACAAAAAAACCACCGCTACCAGCGGTGGTTTGTTTGCCGGATCAAGAGCTACCAAC
TCTTTTTCCGAAGGTAACTGGCTTCAGCAGAGCGCAGATACCAAATACTGTCCTTCTAGTGTAGCCGTAG
TTAGGCCACCACTTCAAGAACTCTGTAGCACCGCCTACATACCTCGCTCTGCTAATCCTGTTACCAGTGG
CTGCTGCCAGTGGCGATAAGTCGTGTCTTACCGGGTTGGACTCAAGACGATAGTTACCGGATAAGGCGCA
GCGGTCGGGCTGAACGGGGGGTTCGTGCACACAGCCCAGCTTGGAGCGAACGACCTACACCGAACTGAGA
TACCTACAGCGTGAGCTATGAGAAAGCGCCACGCTTCCCGAAGGGAGAAAGGCGGACAGGTATCCGGTAA
GCGGCAGGGTCGGAACAGGAGAGCGCACGAGGGAGCTTCCAGGGGGAAACGCCTGGTATCTTTATAGTCC
TGTCGGGTTTCGCCACCTCTGACTTGAGCGTCGATTTTTGTGATGCTCGTCAGGGGGGCGGAGCCTATGG
AAAAACGCCAGCAACGCGGCCTTTTTACGGTTCCTGGCCTTTTGCTGGCCTTTTGCTCACATGTTCTTTC
CTGCGTTATCCCCTGATTCTGTGGATAACCGTATTACCGCCTTTGAGTGAGCTGATACCGCTCGCCGCAG
CCGAACGACCGAGCGCAGCGAGTCAGTGAGCGAGGAAGCGGAAG
Features (pLannotate 1.2.2; 28 found; start..end, strand, type, name):
      5..59      -  misc_feature   bom (fragment): basis of mobility region from pBR322
     79..181     +  repeat_region  ITR: inverted terminal repeat of human adenovirus serotype 5 inverted
    491..874     +  CDS            E4RF1_ADE02: Experimental evidence at protein level: Swiss-Prot protein existence level 1. May modulate tight-junctions functions of infected cells through interactions with PDZ proteins. E4 ORF1 has ben show for Adenovirus 9 to interact with protein involved in tight junction regulation. May play a role in mTOR activation by activating PI3- kinase, thus overriding cellular checkpoint for translation. From Human adenovirus C serotype 2 (HAdV-2) (Human adenovirus 2).
    925..1086    +  CDS            E4RF2_ADE02 (fragment): Protein predicted: Swiss-Prot protein existence level 4. From Human adenovirus C serotype 2 (HAdV-2) (Human adenovirus 2).
   1459..2793    +  CDS            IVa2: PKG1_ADE05 - Experimental evidence at protein level: Swiss-Prot protein existence level 1. Component of the packaging machinery which encapsidates the viral DNA into preformed capsids and transcriptional activator of the viral major late promoter (MLP). Binds, along with packaging proteins 2 and 3, to the specific packaging sequence on the left end of viral genomic DNA and displays ATPase activity thereby providing the power stroke of the packaging machinery. The activity of packaging protein IVa2 is stimulated by protein 33K which acts as a terminase. May be the protein that pumps DNA into th
   2859..3278    -  CDS            IX: CAP9_ADE05 - Experimental evidence at protein level: Swiss-Prot protein existence level 1. Structural component of the virion that acts as a cement protein on the capsid exterior and forms triskelion structures consisting of three molecules that stabilize three hexon trimers at the center of each icosahedral facet and fixes the peripentonal hexons. Dispensable for assembly. During virus entry, recruits the anterograde motor kinesin-1 to the capsid docked at the nuclear pore complex thereby subjecting the docked capsid to a pulling force. The resulting tension leads to capsid disruption, disper
   3440..3743    +  enhancer       CMV enhancer: human cytomegalovirus immediate early enhancer
   3744..3947    +  promoter       CMV promoter: human cytomegalovirus (CMV) immediate early promoter
   4013..4031    +  promoter       T7 promoter: promoter for bacteriophage T7 RNA polymerase
   4032..4056    +  protein_bind   lac operator: The lac repressor binds to the lac operator to inhibit transcription in E. coli. This inhibition can be relieved by adding lactose or isopropyl-β-D-thiogalactopyranoside (IPTG). lac repressor encoded by lacI
   4071..4093    +  RBS            RBS: efficient ribosome binding site from bacteriophage T7 gene 10 (Olins and Rangwala, 1989)
   4102..4126    +  CDS            3xFLAG (fragment): three tandem FLAG® epitope tags
   4148..4180    +  CDS            T7 tag (gene 10 leader): leader peptide from bacteriophage T7 gene 10 promotes efficient translation in E. coli
   4226..6439    +  CDS            SIRT1: mouse NAD+-dependent protein deacetylase sirtuin-1 homolog of budding yeast Sir2
   6543..6627    +  CDS            large T antigen (fragment): large T antigen from SV40 (simian virus 40)
   6650..6771    +  polyA_signal   SV40 poly(A) signal: SV40 polyadenylation signal
   6857..7160    +  enhancer       CMV enhancer: human cytomegalovirus immediate early enhancer
   7161..7364    +  promoter       CMV promoter: human cytomegalovirus (CMV) immediate early promoter
   7409..8125    +  CDS            EGFP: EGFP is a basic (constitutively fluorescent) green fluorescent protein published in 1996, derived from Aequorea victoria. It is reported to be a rapidly-maturing weak dimer with moderate acid sensitivity.
   8157..8241    +  CDS            large T antigen (fragment): large T antigen from SV40 (simian virus 40)
   8264..8385    +  polyA_signal   SV40 poly(A) signal: SV40 polyadenylation signal
   8528..8678    -  misc_signal    Ad5 Ψ: packaging signal for adenovirus serotype 5
   8766..8868    -  repeat_region  ITR: inverted terminal repeat of human adenovirus serotype 5 inverted
   8906..9264    +  rep_origin     f1 ori (sequence partly withheld): f1 bacteriophage origin of replication; arrow indicates direction of (+) strand synthesis
   9334..10128   -  CDS            NeoR/KanR: aminoglycoside phosphotransferase from Tn5; aph(3')-II (or nptII); confers resistance to neomycin, kanamycin, and G418 (Geneticin®)
  10160..10429   -  CDS            tnpA (fragment): TN5P_ECOLX - Also known as tnp. Experimental evidence at protein level: Swiss-Prot protein existence level 1. Mediates transposition of transposon Tn5 by a 'cut and paste' mechanism. First, the monomeric transposase binds the 19 bp inverted DNA repeats flanking the transposon. Then, dimerization of the DNA- bound transposase creates a synaptic DNA complex. After nicking of the first DNA strand, excision of the transposon proceeds through a series of intermediates. The transposase then mediates the insertion of the transposon at a new site by strand transfer. The activity of the wild- type tran
  10474..10788   +  CDS            bla(M) (fragment): β-lactamase lacking the signal sequence; bla(M); allows cytosolic expression of β-lactamase
  10960..11548   +  rep_origin     ori: high-copy-number ColE1/pMB1/pBR322/pUC origin of replication
