[The description below was written by a language model from this plasmid's Addgene catalogue record and pLannotate feature annotations shown in this document.]
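Description:
pAd-Track Flag-SIRT1 H355A is an adenoviral shuttle plasmid built on the pAd-Track-CMV backbone for mammalian expression of a mutant mouse SIRT1. It is propagated in E. coli as a high-copy plasmid from a ColE1/pUC-type origin and selected with kanamycin through a Tn5-derived NeoR/KanR gene. An f1 origin and a non-functional β-lactamase fragment are also annotated. The sequenced record is about 11.7 kb, consistent with the stated 9.2 kb backbone plus a roughly 2.3 kb insert cloned between KpnI and XhoI.

The payload consists of two independent expression cassettes. In the first, the CMV enhancer/promoter drives the mouse Sirt1 coding sequence with an N-terminal Flag tag, terminated by an SV40 poly(A) signal. Between promoter and gene the annotation also finds a T7 promoter, lac operator, T7 gene 10 ribosome binding site and T7 tag leader, apparently carried over from an earlier bacterial expression vector. The insert carries a histidine 355 to alanine substitution in this NAD+-dependent deacetylase; the record does not state the functional consequence of the mutation. The second cassette uses another CMV promoter to express EGFP with its own SV40 poly(A), which lets transfected or infected cells be tracked by fluorescence.

These cassettes are flanked by adenovirus serotype 5 elements: two inverted terminal repeats, the Ψ packaging signal, and stretches of viral sequence (E4 ORF1/ORF2 at one end, IVa2 and protein IX at the other). In this type of shuttle vector, such stretches serve as homology arms for recombination with an adenoviral backbone plasmid to generate a recombinant adenoviral genome. The associated publication concerns nutrient control of glucose homeostasis through a PGC-1α and SIRT1 complex.
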