Addgene plasmid #8439: pAd-Track Flag-SIRT1 H355A
Depositing lab: Pere Puigserver. Depositing organization: Johns Hopkins University and School of Medicine. Publication: Nutrient control of glucose homeostasis through a complex of PGC-1alpha and SIRT1. Rodgers JT, Lerin C, Haas W, Gygi SP, Spiegelman BM, Puigserver P. Nature 2005 Mar 3;434(7029):113-8. 10.1038/nature03354 PubMed 15744310.
Backbone
  Vector backbone: pAd-Track-CMV
  Backbone size w/o insert (bp): 9220
  Vector type: Mammalian Expression, Adenoviral
Growth in bacteria
  Bacterial resistance: Kanamycin, 50 μg/mL
  Growth temperature: 37°C
  Growth strain: DH5alpha
  Copy number: High Copy
Gene/Insert
  Gene/Insert name: SIRT1
  Species: M. musculus (mouse)
  Insert size (bp): 2300
  Mutation: Histidine 355 mutated to Alanine
  Entrez Gene: Sirt1 (a.k.a. SIR2L1, Sir2, Sir2a, Sir2alpha)
  Tag / fusion protein: Flag (N terminal on insert)
  Cloning method: Restriction Enzyme; 5′ cloning site Kpn I (not destroyed); 3′ cloning site Xho I (not destroyed)
  Sequencing primers: 5′ No
Terms and licenses: Academic/Nonprofit Terms; Industry Terms: Not Available to Industry
How to cite: pAd-Track Flag-SIRT1 H355A was a gift from Pere Puigserver (Addgene plasmid # 8439 ; http://n2t.net/addgene:8439 ; RRID:Addgene_8439)
