>Addgene plasmid #8439 | pAd-Track Flag-SIRT1 H355A | depositor partial sequence | sequence record 6697 | Author sequence
ATGGACTACAAAGACGATGACGATAAAGCAAGAAGAGCATCTGTGCATATGGCTAGCATGACTGGTGGAC
AGCAAATGGGTCGCGGATCCGAATTCGAGCTCCGTCGACAGAGAGGCAGTTGGAAGATGGCGGACGAGGT
GGCGCTCGCCCTTCAGGCCGCCGGCTCCCCTTCCGCGGCGGCCGCCATGGAGGCCGCGTCGCAGCCGGCG
GACGAGCCGCTCCGCAAGAGGCCCCGCCGAGACGGGCCTGGCCTCGGGCGCAGCCCGGGCGAGCCGAGCG
CAGCAGTGGCGCCGGCGGCCGCGGGGTGTGAGGCGGCGAGCGCCGCGGCCCCGGCGGCGCTGTGGCGGGA
GGCGGCAGGGGCGGCGGCGAGCGCGGAGCGGGAGGCCCCGGCGACGGCCGTGGCCGGGGACGGAGACAAT
GGGTCCGGCCTGCGGCGGGAGCCGAGGGCGGCCGACGACTTCGACGACGACGAGGGCGAGGAGGAGGACG
AGGCGGCGGCGGCAGCGGCGGCGGCAGCGATCGGCTACCGAGACAACCTCCTGTTGACCGATGGACTCCT
CACTAATGGCTTTCATTCCTGTGAAAGTGATGACGATGACAGAACGTCACACGCCAGCTCTAGTGACTGG
ACTCCGCGGCCGCGGATAGGTCCATATACTTTTGTTCAGCAACATCTCATGATTGGCACCGATCCTCGAA
CAATTCTTAAAGATTTATTACCAGAAACAATTCCTCCACCTGAGCTGGATGATATGACGCTGTGGCAGAT
TGTTATTAATATCCTTTCAGAACCACCAAAGCGGAAAAAAAGAAAAGATATCAATACAATTGAAGATGCT
GTGAAGTTACTGCAGGAGTGTAAAAAGATAATAGTTCTGACTGGAGCTGGGGTTTCTGTCTCCTGTGGGA
TTCCTGACTTCAGATCAAGAGACGGTATCTATGCTCGCCTTGCGGTGGACTTCCCAGACCTCCCAGACCC
TCAAGCCATGTTTGATATTGAGTATTTTAGAAAAGACCCAAGACCATTCTTCAAGTTTGCAAAGGAAATA
TATCCCGGACAGTTCCAGCCGTCTCTGTGTCACAAATTCATAGCTTTGTCAGATAAGGAAGGAAAACTAC
TTCGAAATTATACTCAAAATATAGATACCTTGGAGCAGGTTGCAGGAATCCAAAGGATCCTTCAGTGTGC
TGGTTCCTTTGCAACAGCATCTTGCCTGATTTGTAAGTACAAAGTTGATTGTGAAGCTGTTCGTGGAGAC
ATTTTTAATCAGGTAGTTCCTCGGTGCCCTAGGTGCCCAGCTGATGAGCCACTTGCCATCATGAAGCCAG
AGATTGTCTTCTTTGGTGAAAACTTACCAGAACAGTTTCATAGAGCCATGAAGTATGACAAAGATGAAGT
TGACCTCCTCATTGTTATTGGATCTTCTCTGAAAGTGAGACCAGTAGCACTAATTCCAAGTTCTATACCC
CATGAAGTGCCTCAAATATTAATAAATAGGGAACCTTTGCCTCATCTACATTTTGATGTAGAGCTCCTTG
GAGACTGCGATGTTATAATTAATGAGTTGTGTCATAGGCTAGGTGGTGAATATGCCAAACTTTGTTGTAA
CCCTGTAAAGCTTTCAGAAATTACTGAAAAACCTCCACGCCCACAAAAGGAATTGGTTCATTTATCAGAG
TTGCCACCAACACCTCTTCATATTTCGGAAGACTCAAGTTCACCTGAAAGAACTGTACCACAAGACTCTT
CTGTGATTGCTACACTTGTAGACCAAGCAACAAACAACAATGTTAATGATTTAGAAGTATCTGAATCAAG
TTGTGTGGAAGAAAAACCACAAGAAGTACAGACTAGTAGGAATGTTGAGAACATTAATGTGGAAAATCCA
GATTTTAAGGCTGTTGGTTCCAGTACTGCAGACAAAAATGAAAGAACTTCAGTTGCAGAAACAGTGAGAA
AATGCTGGCCTAATAGACTTGCAAAGGAGCAGATTAGTAAGCGGCTTGAGGGTAATCAATACCTGTTTGT
ACCACCAAATCGTTACATATTCCACGGTGCTGAGGTATACTCAGACTCTGAAGATGACGTCTTGTCCTCT
AGTTCCTGTGGCAGTAACAGTGACAGTGGCACATGCCAGAGTCCAAGTTTAGAAGAACCCTTGGAAGATG
AAAGTGAAATTGAAGAATTCTACAATGGCTTGGAAGATGATACGGAGAGGCCCGAATGTGCTGGAGGATC
TGGATTTGGAGCTGATGGAGGGGATCAAGAGGTTGTTAATGAAGCTATAGCTACAAGACAGGAATTGACA
GATGTAAACTATCCATCAGACAAATCATAA
