>Addgene plasmid #8439 | pAd-Track Flag-SIRT1 H355A | addgene partial sequence | sequence record 17056 | 8439 with SIRT1-F (gacgctgtggcagattgtta)
TATCAATACAATTGAAGATGCTGTGAAGTTACTGCAGGAGTGTAAAAAGATAATAGTTCTGACTGGAGCT
GGGGTTTCTGTCTCCTGTGGGATTCCTGACTTCAGATCAAGAGACGGTATCTATGCTCGCCTTGCGGTGG
ACTTCCCAGACCTCCCAGACCCTCAAGCCATGTTTGATATTGAGTATTTTAGAAAAGACCCAAGACCATT
CTTCAAGTTTGCAAAGGAAATATATCCCGGACAGTTCCAGCCGTCTCTGTGTCACAAATTCATAGCTTTG
TCAGATAAGGAAGGAAAACTACTTCGAAATTATACTCAAAATATAGATACCTTGGAGCAGGTTGCAGGAA
TCCAAAGGATCCTTCAGTGTGCTGGTTCCTTTGCAACAGCATCTTGCCTGATTTGTAAGTACAAAGTTGA
TTGTGAAGCTGTTCGTGGAGACATTTTTAATCAGGTAGTTCCTCGGTGCCCTAGGTGCCCAGCTGATGAG
CCACTTGCCATCATGAAGCCAGAGATTGTCTTCTTTGGTGAAAACTTACCAGAACAGTTTCATAGAGCCA
TGAAGTATGACAAAGATGAAGTTGACCTCCTCATTGTTATTGGATCTTCTCTGAAAGTGAGACCAGTAGC
ACTAATTCCAAGTTCTATACCCCATGAAGTGCCTCAAATATTAATAAATAGGGAACCTTTGCCTCATCTA
CATTTTGATGTAGAGCTCCTTGGAGACTGCGATGTTATAATTAATGAGTTGTGTCATAGGCTAGGTGGTG
AATATGCCAAACTTTGTTGTAACCCTGTAAAGCTTTCAGAAATTACTGAAAAACCTCCACGCCCACAAAA
GGAATTGGTTCATTTAT
