>Addgene plasmid #8439 | pAd-Track Flag-SIRT1 H355A | addgene partial sequence | sequence record 17057 | 8439 with SIRT1-R (agtccatcggtcaacaggag)
GCCGCCCTCGGCTCCCGCCGCAGGCCGGACCCATTGTCTCCGTCCCCGGCCACGGCCGTCGCCGGGGCCT
CCCGCTCCGCGCTCGCCGCCGCCCCTGCCGCCTCCCGCCACAGCGCCGCCGGGGCCGCGGCGCTCGCCGC
CTCACACCCCGCGGCCGCCGGCGCCACTGCTGCGCTCGGCTCGCCCGGGCTGCGCCCGAGGCCAGGCCCG
TCTCGGCGGGGCCTCTTGCGGAGCGGCTCGTCCGCCGGCTGCGACGCGGCCTCCATGGCGGCCGCCGCGG
AAGGGGAGCCGGCGGCCTGAAGGGCGAGCGCCACCTCGTCCGCCATCTTCCAACTGCCTCTCTGTCGACG
GAGCTCGAATTCGGATCCGCGACCCATTTGCTGTCCACCAGTCATGCTAGCCATATGCACAGATGCTCTT
CTTGCTTTATCGTCATCGTCTTTGTAGTCCATGGTATATCTCCTTCTTAAAGTTAAACAAAATTATTTCT
AGAGGGGAATTGTTATCCGCTCACAATTCCCCTATAGTGAG
